>Addgene plasmid #124643 | pShuttle CMV RGECO-TnT | depositor partial sequence | sequence record 238028 | ORF
ATGGTAGACTCATCACGTCGTAAGTGGAATAAGGCAGGTCACGCAGTCAGAGCTATAGGTCGGCTGAGCT
CACCCGTGGTTTCCGAGCGGATGTACCCCGAGGACGGCGCCCTCAAGAGCGAGATCAAGAAGGGGCTGAG
GCTGAAGGACGGCGGCCACTACGCCGCCGAGGTCAAGACCACCTACAAGGCCAAGAAGCCCGTGCAGCTG
CCCGGCGCCTACATCGTAGACATCAAGTTGGACATCGTGTCCCACAACGAGGACTACACCATCGTGGAAC
AGTGCGAACGCGCCGAGGGCCGCCACTCCACCGGCGGCATGGACGAGCTATACAAGGGAGGTACAGGCGG
GAGTCTGGTGAGCAAGGGCGAGGAGGATAACATGGCCATCATCAAGGAGTTCATGCGCTTCAAGGTGCAC
ATGGAGGGCTCCGTGAACGGCCACGAGTTCGAGATCGAGGGCGAGGGCGAGGGCCGCCCCTACGAGGCCT
TTCAGACCGCTAAGCTGAAGGTGACCAAGGGTGGCCCCCTGCCCTTCGCCTGGGACATCCTGTCCCCTCA
GTTCATGTACGGCTCCAAGGCCTACATTAAGCACCCAGCCGACATCCCCGACTACTTCAAGCTGTCCTTC
CCCGAGGGCTTCAGGTGGGAGCGCGTGATGAACTTCGAGGACGGCGGCATTATTCACGTTAACCAGGACT
CCTCCCTGCAGGACGGCGTATTCATCTACAAGGTGAAGCTGCGCGGCACCAACTTCCCCCCCGACGGCCC
CGTAATGCAGAAGAAGACCATGGGCTGGGAGGCTACGCGTGACCAACTGACTGAGGAGCAGATCGCAGAA
TTTAAAGAGGCTTTCTCCCTATTTGACAAGGACGGGGATGGGACGATAACAACCAAGGAGCTGGGGACGG
TGATGCGGTCTCTGGGGCAGAACCCCACAGAAGCAGAGCTGCAGGACATGATCAATGAAGTAGATGCCGA
CGGTGACGGCACATTCGACTTCCCTGAGTTCCTGACGATGATGGCAAGAAAAATGAATGACACAGACAGT
GAAGAGGAAATTAGAGAAGCGTTCCGCGTGTTTGATAAGGACGGCAATGGCTACATCGGCGCAGCAGAGC
TTCGCCACGTGATGACAGACCTTGGAGAGAAGTTAACAGATGAGGAGGTTGATGAAATGATCAGGGTAGC
AGACATCGATGGGGATGGTCAGGTAAACTACGAAGAGTTTGTCCAAATGATGACAGCGAAGGGATCCATG
TCTGACATAGAAGAGGTGGTGGAAGAGTACGAGGAGGAGGAGCAGGAAGAAGCAGCTGTTGAAGAGCAGG
AGGAGGCAGCGGAAGAGGATGCTGAAGCAGAGGCTGAGACCGAGGAGACCAGGGCAGAAGAAGATGAAGA
AGAAGAGGAAGCAAAGGAGGCTGAAGATGGCCCAATGGAGGAGTCCAAACCAAAGCCCAGGTCGTTCATG
CCCAACTTGGTGCCTCCCAAGATCCCCGATGGAGAGAGAGTGGACTTTGATGACATCCACCGGAAGCGCA
TGGAGAAGGACCTGAATGAGTTGCAGGCGCTGATTGAGGCTCACTTTGAGAACAGGAAGAAAGAGGAGGA
GGAGCTCGTTTCTCTCAAAGACAGGATCGAGAGACGTCGGGCAGAGCGGGCCGAGCAGCAGCGCATCCGG
AATGAGCGGGAGAAGGAGCGGCAGAACCGCCTGGCTGAAGAGAGGGCTCGACGAGAGGAGGAGGAGAACC
GTCGTAAGGCTGAGGATGAGGCCCGGAAGAAGAAGGCTTTGTCCAACATGATGCATTTTGGGGGTTACAT
CCAGAAGCAGGCCCAGACAGAGCGGAAAAGTGGGAAGAGGCAGACTGAGCGG
[201 nt withheld, positions 1873-2073]
AAAGTCTCCAAGACCCGCGGGAAGGCTAAAGTCACCGGGCGCTGGAAATAG
