[The description below was written by a language model from this plasmid's Addgene catalogue record.]
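Description:
pShuttle CMV RGECO-TnT is a mammalian expression plasmid built on the pShuttle CMV backbone, the shuttle vector of the AdEasy adenoviral system. It is about 9.6 kb in total, of which roughly 7.5 kb is backbone, and it is maintained in E. coli as a high-copy plasmid under kanamycin selection. No feature table is provided with the record, so the origin of replication, polyadenylation signal and adenoviral homology regions are not individually documented. In general, pShuttle-type vectors carry adenoviral sequences flanking the expression cassette, and these allow homologous recombination with an adenoviral backbone plasmid in bacteria to generate a recombinant adenoviral genome.

The payload is a roughly 2.1 kb insert, RGECO-TnT, cloned between NotI and HindIII sites (both retained) and driven by the CMV promoter for strong constitutive expression in mammalian cells. It combines a synthetic red genetically encoded calcium indicator (RGECO) with human cardiac troponin T, the product of TNNT2. Troponin T is a component of the thin filament, so joining it to the sensor targets the indicator to the myofilament. Its fluorescence should therefore report calcium at the contractile apparatus rather than in the bulk cytosol. The order of the two parts beyond what the name implies, and any linker between them, are not stated.

The plasmid can be used for direct expression in mammalian cells or, as stated in its purpose, as the recombination substrate for making AdEasy adenovirus. The associated work concerns measurement of myofilament-localised calcium dynamics in adult cardiomyocytes and the effects of hypertrophic cardiomyopathy mutations.
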