Addgene plasmid #124643: pShuttle CMV RGECO-TnT
Purpose: Myofilament localised red genetically encoded calcium sensor in mammalian expression vector used for AdEasy adenoviral DNA recombination.
Depositing lab: Matthew Daniels & Paul Robinson & Hugh Watkins. Depositing organization: University of Oxford. Publication: Measurement of Myofilament-Localised Calcium Dynamics in Adult Cardiomyocytes and the Effect of Hypertrophic Cardiomyopathy Mutations. Sparrow AJ, Sievert K, Patel S, Chang YF, Broyles CN, Brook FA, Watkins H, Geeves MA, Redwood CS, Robinson P, Daniels MJ. Circ Res. 2019 Feb 8. doi: 10.1161/CIRCRESAHA.118.314600. PubMed 30732532.
Backbone
  Vector backbone: pShuttle CMV
  Backbone manufacturer: Agilent
  Backbone size w/o insert (bp): 7500
  Total vector size (bp): 9624
  Vector type: Mammalian Expression
Growth in bacteria
  Bacterial resistance: Kanamycin, 50 μg/mL
  Growth temperature: 37°C
  Growth strain: NEB Stable
  Copy number: High Copy
Gene/Insert
  Gene/Insert name: RGECO-TnT
  Species: H. sapiens (human), Synthetic
  Insert size (bp): 2124
  Entrez Gene: TNNT2 (a.k.a. CMD1D, CMH2, CMPD2, LVNC6, RCM3, TnTC, cTnT)
  Promoter: CMV
  Cloning method: Restriction Enzyme; 5′ cloning site not1 (not destroyed); 3′ cloning site HindIII (not destroyed)
  Sequencing primers: 5′ GGTCTATATAAGCAGAGCTG; 3′ CTGATCATAATCAGCCATACCAC
Terms and licenses: Academic/Nonprofit Terms; Industry Terms: Not Available to Industry
How to cite: pShuttle CMV RGECO-TnT was a gift from Matthew Daniels & Paul Robinson & Hugh Watkins (Addgene plasmid # 124643 ; http://n2t.net/addgene:124643 ; RRID:Addgene_124643)
