LOCUS       Exported 9600 bp ds-DNA circular SYN 12-MAY-2021
DEFINITION  Myofliament localised red genetically encoded calcium sensor in
            mammalian expression vector used for AdEasy adenoviral DNA
            recombination..
ACCESSION   .
VERSION     .
KEYWORDS    pShuttle CMV RGECO-TnT
SOURCE      synthetic DNA construct
  ORGANISM  synthetic DNA construct
REFERENCE   1 (bases 1 to 9600)
  AUTHORS   Sparrow AJ, Sievert K, Patel S, Chang YF, Broyles CN, Brook FA,
            Watkins H, Geeves MA, Redwood CS, Robinson P, Daniels MJ
  TITLE     Measurement of Myofilament-Localised Calcium Dynamics in Adult
            Cardiomyocytes and the Effect of Hypertrophic Cardiomyopathy
            Mutations.
  JOURNAL   Circ Res. 2019 Feb 8. doi: 10.1161/CIRCRESAHA.118.314600.
  PUBMED    30732532
REFERENCE   2 (bases 1 to 9600)
  AUTHORS   .
  TITLE     Direct Submission
  JOURNAL   Exported May 12, 2021 from SnapGene Server 1.1.58
            http://www.snapgene.com
FEATURES             Location/Qualifiers
     source          1..9600
                     /organism="synthetic DNA construct"
                     /mol_type="other DNA"
     enhancer        61..364
                     /label=CMV enhancer
                     /note="human cytomegalovirus immediate early enhancer"
     promoter        365..568
                     /label=CMV promoter
                     /note="human cytomegalovirus (CMV) immediate early
                     promoter"
     primer_bind     519..539
                     /label=CMV-F
                     /note="Human CMV immediate early promoter, forward primer"
     CDS             642..698
                     /codon_start=1
                     /product="calmodulin-binding peptide from avian smooth
                     muscle myosin light chain kinase"
                     /label=calmodulin-binding peptide
                     /translation="RRKWNKAGHAVRAIGRLSS"
     primer_bind     1394..1413
                     /label=mCherry-F
                     /note="mCherry, forward primer"
     polyA_signal    2909..3030
                     /label=SV40 poly(A) signal
                     /note="SV40 polyadenylation signal"
     primer_bind     complement(2946..2965)
                     /label=SV40pA-R
                     /note="SV40 polyA, reverse primer"
     primer_bind     3000..3019
                     /label=EBV-rev
                     /note="SV40 polyA terminator, reverse primer"
     repeat_region   6221..6323
                     /label=ITR
                     /note="inverted terminal repeat of human adenovirus
                     serotype 5"
     primer_bind     complement(6412..6429)
                     /label=L4440
                     /note="L4440 vector, forward primer"
     rep_origin      complement(6583..7171)
                     /direction=LEFT
                     /label=ori
                     /note="high-copy-number ColE1/pMB1/pBR322/pUC origin of
                     replication"
     primer_bind     complement(6663..6682)
                     /label=pBR322ori-F
                     /note="pBR322 origin, forward primer"
     CDS             8003..8797
                     /codon_start=1
                     /gene="aph(3')-II (or nptII)"
                     /product="aminoglycoside phosphotransferase from Tn5"
                     /label=NeoR/KanR
                     /note="confers resistance to neomycin, kanamycin, and G418
                     (Geneticin(R))"
                     /translation="MIEQDGLHAGSPAAWVERLFGYDWAQQTIGCSDAAVFRLSAQGRP
                     VLFVKTDLSGALNELQDEAARLSWLATTGVPCAAVLDVVTEAGRDWLLLGEVPGQDLLS
                     SHLAPAEKVSIMADAMRRLHTLDPATCPFDHQAKHRIERARTRMEAGLVDQDDLDEEHQ
                     GLAPAELFARLKASMPDGEDLVVTHGDACLPNIMVENGRFSGFIDCGRLGVADRYQDIA
                     LATRDIAEELGGEWADRFLVLYGIAAPDSQRIAFYRLLDEFF"
     primer_bind     complement(8057..8076)
                     /label=Neo-R
                     /note="Neomycin resistance gene, reverse primer"
     primer_bind     8667..8686
                     /label=Neo-F
                     /note="Neomycin resistance gene, forward primer"
     rep_origin      complement(8845..9225)
                     /direction=LEFT
                     /label=M13 ori
                     /note="M13 bacteriophage origin of replication; arrow
                     indicates direction of (+) strand synthesis"
     primer_bind     complement(8907..8928)
                     /label=F1ori-F
                     /note="F1 origin, forward primer"
     primer_bind     9119..9138
                     /label=F1ori-R
                     /note="F1 origin, reverse primer"
     repeat_region   9263..9365
                     /label=ITR
                     /note="inverted terminal repeat of human adenovirus
                     serotype 5"
     misc_signal     9453..3
                     /label=Ad5 Psi
                     /note="packaging signal for adenovirus serotype 5"
ORIGIN
        1 aatactgtaa tagtaatcaa ttacggggtc attagttcat agcccatata tggagttccg
       61 cgttacataa cttacggtaa atggcccgcc tggctgaccg cccaacgacc cccgcccatt
      121 gacgtcaata atgacgtatg ttcccatagt aacgccaata gggactttcc attgacgtca
      181 atgggtggag tatttacggt aaactgccca cttggcagta catcaagtgt atcatatgcc
      241 aagtacgccc cctattgacg tcaatgacgg taaatggccc gcctggcatt atgcccagta
      301 catgacctta tgggactttc ctacttggca gtacatctac gtattagtca tcgctattac
      361 catggtgatg cggttttggc agtacatcaa tgggcgtgga tagcggtttg actcacgggg
      421 atttccaagt ctccacccca ttgacgtcaa tgggagtttg ttttggcacc aaaatcaacg
      481 ggactttcca aaatgtcgta acaactccgc cccattgacg caaatgggcg gtaggcgtgt
      541 acggtgggag gtctatataa gcagagctgg tttagtgaac cgtcagatcc gctagagatc
      601 tggtaccgtc gacgcggccg cccaccatgg tagactcatc acgtcgtaag tggaataagg
      661 caggtcacgc agtcagagct ataggtcggc tgagctcacc cgtggtttcc gagcggatgt
      721 accccgagga cggcgccctc aagagcgaga tcaagaaggg gctgaggctg aaggacggcg
      781 gccactacgc cgccgaggtc aagaccacct acaaggccaa gaagcccgtg cagctgcccg
      841 gcgcctacat cgtagacatc aagttggaca tcgtgtccca caacgaggac tacaccatcg
      901 tggaacagtg cgaacgcgcc gagggccgcc actccaccgg cggcatggac gagctataca
      961 agggaggtac aggcgggagt ctggtgagca agggcgagga ggataacatg gccatcatca
     1021 aggagttcat gcgcttcaag gtgcacatgg agggctccgt gaacggccac gagttcgaga
     1081 tcgagggcga gggcgagggc cgcccctacg aggcctttca gaccgctaag ctgaaggtga
     1141 ccaagggtgg ccccctgccc ttcgcctggg acatcctgtc ccctcagttc atgtacggct
     1201 ccaaggccta cattaagcac ccagccgaca tccccgacta cttcaagctg tccttccccg
     1261 agggcttcag gtgggagcgc gtgatgaact tcgaggacgg cggcattatt cacgttaacc
     1321 aggactcctc cctgcaggac ggcgtattca tctacaaggt gaagctgcgc ggcaccaact
     1381 tcccccccga cggccccgta atgcagaaga agaccatggg ctgggaggct acgcgtgacc
     1441 aactgactga ggagcagatc gcagaattta aagaggcttt ctccctattt gacaaggacg
     1501 gggatgggac gataacaacc aaggagctgg ggacggtgat gcggtctctg gggcagaacc
     1561 ccacagaagc agagctgcag gacatgatca atgaagtaga tgccgacggt gacggcacat
     1621 tcgacttccc tgagttcctg acgatgatgg caagaaaaat gaatgacaca gacagtgaag
     1681 aggaaattag agaagcgttc cgcgtgtttg ataaggacgg caatggctac atcggcgcag
     1741 cagagcttcg ccacgtgatg acagaccttg gagagaagtt aacagatgag gaggttgatg
     1801 aaatgatcag ggtagcagac atcgatgggg atggtcaggt aaactacgaa gagtttgtcc
     1861 aaatgatgac agcgaaggga tccatgtctg acatagaaga ggtggtggaa gagtacgagg
     1921 aggaggagca ggaagaagca gctgttgaag agcaggagga ggcagcggaa gaggatgctg
     1981 aagcagaggc tgagaccgag gagaccaggg cagaagaaga tgaagaggaa gaggaagcaa
     2041 aggaggctga agatggccca atggaggagt ccaaaccaaa gcccaggtcg ttcatgccca
     2101 acttggtgcc tcccaagatc cccgatggag agagagtgga ctttgatgac atccaccgga
     2161 agcgcatgga gaaggacctg aatgagttgc aggcgctgat cgaggctcac tttgagaaca
     2221 ggaagaaaga ggaggaggag ctcgtttctc tcaaagacag gatcgagaga cgtcgggcag
     2281 agcgggccga gcagcagcgc atccggaatg agcgggagaa ggagcggcag aaccgcctgg
     2341 ctgaagagag ggctcgacga gaggaggagg agaaccgtcg taaggctgag gatgaggccc
     2401 ggaagaagaa ggctttgtcc aacatgatgc attttggggg ttacatccag aagcaggccc
     2461 agacagagcg gaaaagtggg aagaggcaga ctgagcggnn nnnnnnnnnn nnnnnnnnnn
     2521 nnnnnnnnnn nnnnnnnnnn nnnnnnnnnn nnnnnnnnnn nnnnnnnnnn nnnnnnnnnn
     2581 nnnnnnnnnn nnnnnnnnnn nnnnnnnnnn nnnnnnnnnn nnnnnnnnnn nnnnnnnnnn
     2641 nnnnnnnnnn nnnnnnnnnn nnnnnnnnnn nnnnnnnnnn nnnnnnnnnn nnnnnnnnna
     2701 aagtctccaa gacccgcggg aaggctaaag tcaccgggcg ctggaaatag ctcgagccta
     2761 agcttctaga taagatatcc gatccaccgg atctagataa ctgatcataa tcagccatac
     2821 cacatttgta gaggttttac ttgctttaaa aaacctccca cacctccccc tgaacctgaa
     2881 acataaaatg aatgcaattg ttgttgttaa cttgtttatt gcagcttata atggttacaa
     2941 ataaagcaat agcatcacaa atttcacaaa taaagcattt ttttcactgc attctagttg
     3001 tggtttgtcc aaactcatca atgtatctta acgcggatct gggcgtggtt aagggtggga
     3061 aagaatatat aaggtggggg tcttatgtag ttttgtatct gttttgcagc agccgccgcc
     3121 gccatgagca ccaactcgtt tgatggaagc attgtgagct catatttgac aacgcgcatg
     3181 cccccatggg ccggggtgcg tcagaatgtg atgggctcca gcattgatgg tcgccccgtc
     3241 ctgcccgcaa actctactac cttgacctac gagaccgtgt ctggaacgcc gttggagact
     3301 gcagcctccg ccgccgcttc agccgctgca gccaccgccc gcgggattgt gactgacttt
     3361 gctttcctga gcccgcttgc aagcagtgca gcttcccgtt catccgcccg cgatgacaag
     3421 ttgacggctc ttttggcaca attggattct ttgacccggg aacttaatgt cgtttctcag
     3481 cagctgttgg atctgcgcca gcaggtttct gccctgaagg cttcctcccc tcccaatgcg
     3541 gtttaaaaca taaataaaaa accagactct gtttggattt ggatcaagca agtgtcttgc
     3601 tgtctttatt taggggtttt gcgcgcgcgg taggcccggg accagcggtc tcggtcgttg
     3661 agggtcctgt gtattttttc caggacgtgg taaaggtgac tctggatgtt cagatacatg
     3721 ggcataagcc cgtctctggg gtggaggtag caccactgca gagcttcatg ctgcggggtg
     3781 gtgttgtaga tgatccagtc gtagcaggag cgctgggcgt ggtgcctaaa aatgtctttc
     3841 agtagcaagc tgattgccag gggcaggccc ttggtgtaag tgtttacaaa gcggttaagc
     3901 tgggatgggt gcatacgtgg ggatatgaga tgcatcttgg actgtatttt taggttggct
     3961 atgttcccag ccatatccct ccggggattc atgttgtgca gaaccaccag cacagtgtat
     4021 ccggtgcact tgggaaattt gtcatgtagc ttagaaggaa atgcgtggaa gaacttggag
     4081 acgcccttgt gacctccaag attttccatg cattcgtcca taatgatggc aatgggccca
     4141 cgggcggcgg cctgggcgaa gatatttctg ggatcactaa cgtcatagtt gtgttccagg
     4201 atgagatcgt cataggccat ttttacaaag cgcgggcgga gggtgccaga ctgcggtata
     4261 atggttccat ccggcccagg ggcgtagtta ccctcacaga tttgcatttc ccacgctttg
     4321 agttcagatg gggggatcat gtctacctgc ggggcgatga agaaaacggt ttccggggta
     4381 ggggagatca gctgggaaga aagcaggttc ctgagcagct gcgacttacc gcagccggtg
     4441 ggcccgtaaa tcacacctat taccggctgc aactggtagt taagagagct gcagctgccg
     4501 tcatccctga gcaggggggc cacttcgtta agcatgtccc tgactcgcat gttttccctg
     4561 accaaatccg ccagaaggcg ctcgccgccc agcgatagca gttcttgcaa ggaagcaaag
     4621 tttttcaacg gtttgagacc gtccgccgta ggcatgcttt tgagcgtttg accaagcagt
     4681 tccaggcggt cccacagctc ggtcacctgc tctacggcat ctcgatccag catatctcct
     4741 cgtttcgcgg gttggggcgg ctttcgctgt acggcagtag tcggtgctcg tccagacggg
     4801 ccagggtcat gtctttccac gggcgcaggg tcctcgtcag cgtagtctgg gtcacggtga
     4861 aggggtgcgc tccgggctgc gcgctggcca gggtgcgctt gaggctggtc ctgctggtgc
     4921 tgaagcgctg ccggtcttcg ccctgcgcgt cggccaggta gcatttgacc atggtgtcat
     4981 agtccagccc ctccgcggcg tggcccttgg cgcgcagctt gcccttggag gaggcgccgc
     5041 acgaggggca gtgcagactt ttgagggcgt agagcttggg cgcgagaaat accgattccg
     5101 gggagtaggc atccgcgccg caggccccgc agacggtctc gcattccacg agccaggtga
     5161 gctctggccg ttcggggtca aaaaccaggt ttcccccatg ctttttgatg cgtttcttac
     5221 ctctggtttc catgagccgg tgtccacgct cggtgacgaa aaggctgtcc gtgtccccgt
     5281 atacagactt gagagggagt ttaaacgaat tcaatagctt gttgcatggg cggcgatata
     5341 aaatgcaagg tgctgctcaa aaaatcaggc aaagcctcgc gcaaaaaaga aagcacatcg
     5401 tagtcatgct catgcagata aaggcaggta agctccggaa ccaccacaga aaaagacacc
     5461 atttttctct caaacatgtc tgcgggtttc tgcataaaca caaaataaaa taacaaaaaa
     5521 acatttaaac attagaagcc tgtcttacaa caggaaaaac aacccttata agcataagac
     5581 ggactacggc catgccggcg tgaccgtaaa aaaactggtc accgtgatta aaaagcacca
     5641 ccgacagctc ctcggtcatg tccggagtca taatgtaaga ctcggtaaac acatcaggtt
     5701 gattcacatc ggtcagtgct aaaaagcgac cgaaatagcc cgggggaata catacccgca
     5761 ggcgtagaga caacattaca gcccccatag gaggtataac aaaattaata ggagagaaaa
     5821 acacataaac acctgaaaaa ccctcctgcc taggcaaaat agcaccctcc cgctccagaa
     5881 caacatacag cgcttccaca gcggcagcca taacagtcag ccttaccagt aaaaaagaaa
     5941 acctattaaa aaaacaccac tcgacacggc accagctcaa tcagtcacag tgtaaaaaag
     6001 ggccaagtgc agagcgagta tatataggac taaaaaatga cgtaacggtt aaagtccaca
     6061 aaaaacaccc agaaaaccgc acgcgaacct acgcccagaa acgaaagcca aaaaacccac
     6121 aacttcctca aatcgtcact tccgttttcc cacgttacgt cacttcccat tttaagaaaa
     6181 ctacaattcc caacacatac aagttactcc gccctaaaac ctacgtcacc cgccccgttc
     6241 ccacgccccg cgccacgtca caaactccac cccctcatta tcatattggc ttcaatccaa
     6301 aataaggtat attattgatg atgttaatta acatgcatgg atccatatgc ggtgtgaaat
     6361 accgcacaga tgcgtaagga gaaaataccg catcaggcgc tcttccgctt cctcgctcac
     6421 tgactcgctg cgctcggtcg ttcggctgcg gcgagcggta tcagctcact caaaggcggt
     6481 aatacggtta tccacagaat caggggataa cgcaggaaag aacatgtgag caaaaggcca
     6541 gcaaaaggcc aggaaccgta aaaaggccgc gttgctggcg tttttccata ggctccgccc
     6601 ccctgacgag catcacaaaa atcgacgctc aagtcagagg tggcgaaacc cgacaggact
     6661 ataaagatac caggcgtttc cccctggaag ctccctcgtg cgctctcctg ttccgaccct
     6721 gccgcttacc ggatacctgt ccgcctttct cccttcggga agcgtggcgc tttctcatag
     6781 ctcacgctgt aggtatctca gttcggtgta ggtcgttcgc tccaagctgg gctgtgtgca
     6841 cgaacccccc gttcagcccg accgctgcgc cttatccggt aactatcgtc ttgagtccaa
     6901 cccggtaaga cacgacttat cgccactggc agcagccact ggtaacagga ttagcagagc
     6961 gaggtatgta ggcggtgcta cagagttctt gaagtggtgg cctaactacg gctacactag
     7021 aaggacagta tttggtatct gcgctctgct gaagccagtt accttcggaa aaagagttgg
     7081 tagctcttga tccggcaaac aaaccaccgc tggtagcggt ggtttttttg tttgcaagca
     7141 gcagattacg cgcagaaaaa aaggatctca agaagatcct ttgatctttt ctacggggtc
     7201 tgacgctcag tggaacgaaa actcacgtta agggattttg gtcatgagat tatcaaaaag
     7261 gatcttcacc tagatccttt taaattaaaa atgaagtttt aaatcaatct aaagtatata
     7321 tgagtaaact tggtctgaca gttaccaatg cttaatcagt gaggcaccta tctcagcgat
     7381 ctgtctattt cgttcatcca tagttgcctg actccccgtc gtgtagataa ctacgatacg
     7441 ggagggctta ccatctggcc ccagtgctgc aatgataccg cgagacccac gctcaccggc
     7501 tccagattta tcagcaataa accagccagc cggaagggcc gagcgcagaa gtggtcctgc
     7561 aactttatcc gcctccatcc agtctattaa ttgttgccgg gaagctagag taagtagttc
     7621 gccagttaat agtttgcgca acgttgttgc cattgctgca gccatgagat tatcaaaaag
     7681 gatcttcacc tagatccttt tcacgtagaa agccagtccg cagaaacggt gctgaccccg
     7741 gatgaatgtc agctactggg ctatctggac aagggaaaac gcaagcgcaa agagaaagca
     7801 ggtagcttgc agtgggctta catggcgata gctagactgg gcggttttat ggacagcaag
     7861 cgaaccggaa ttgccagctg gggcgccctc tggtaaggtt gggaagccct gcaaagtaaa
     7921 ctggatggct ttcttgccgc caaggatctg atggcgcagg ggatcaagct ctgatcaaga
     7981 gacaggatga ggatcgtttc gcatgattga acaagatgga ttgcacgcag gttctccggc
     8041 cgcttgggtg gagaggctat tcggctatga ctgggcacaa cagacaatcg gctgctctga
     8101 tgccgccgtg ttccggctgt cagcgcaggg gcgcccggtt ctttttgtca agaccgacct
     8161 gtccggtgcc ctgaatgaac tgcaagacga ggcagcgcgg ctatcgtggc tggccacgac
     8221 gggcgttcct tgcgcagctg tgctcgacgt tgtcactgaa gcgggaaggg actggctgct
     8281 attgggcgaa gtgccggggc aggatctcct gtcatctcac cttgctcctg ccgagaaagt
     8341 atccatcatg gctgatgcaa tgcggcggct gcatacgctt gatccggcta cctgcccatt
     8401 cgaccaccaa gcgaaacatc gcatcgagcg agcacgtact cggatggaag ccggtcttgt
     8461 cgatcaggat gatctggacg aagagcatca ggggctcgcg ccagccgaac tgttcgccag
     8521 gctcaaggcg agcatgcccg acggcgagga tctcgtcgtg acccatggcg atgcctgctt
     8581 gccgaatatc atggtggaaa atggccgctt ttctggattc atcgactgtg gccggctggg
     8641 tgtggcggac cgctatcagg acatagcgtt ggctacccgt gatattgctg aagagcttgg
     8701 cggcgaatgg gctgaccgct tcctcgtgct ttacggtatc gccgctcccg attcgcagcg
     8761 catcgccttc tatcgccttc ttgacgagtt cttctgaatt ttgttaaaat ttttgttaaa
     8821 tcagctcatt ttttaaccaa taggccgaaa tcggcaaaat cccttataaa tcaaaagaat
     8881 agaccgagat agggttgagt gttgttccag tttggaacaa gagtccacta ttaaagaacg
     8941 tggactccaa cgtcaaaggn nnnnnnnnnn nnnnnnnnnn nnnnnnnnnn nnnnnnnnnn
     9001 nnnnnnnntn nnnnnnnnnn nnnnnnnnnn nnnnnnnnnn nnnnnnnnnn nnnnnnnnnn
     9061 nnnnnnnnnn nnnnnnnnnn nnnnnnnnnn nnnnnnnnnn gnnnnnnnnn nnnnnnnnnn
     9121 nnnnnnnnnn nnnnnnnnnn nnnnnnnnnn nnnnnnnnnn nnnnnnnnnn nnnnnnnnnn
     9181 nnnnnnnnnn nnnnnnnnnn nnnnnnnnnn nnnnnnnnnn nnnnnccatt cgccattcag
     9241 gatcgaatta attcttaatt aacatcatca ataatatacc ttattttgga ttgaagccaa
     9301 tatgataatg agggggtgga gtttgtgacg tggcgcgggg cgtgggaacg gggcgggtga
     9361 cgtagtagtg tggcggaagt gtgatgttgc aagtgtggcg gaacacatgt aagcgacgga
     9421 tgtggcaaaa gtgacgtttt tggtgtgcgc cggtgtacac aggaagtgac aattttcgcg
     9481 cggttttagg cggatgttgt agtaaatttg ggcgtaaccg agtaagattt ggccattttc
     9541 gcgggaaaac tgaataagag gaagtgaaat ctgaataatt ttgtgttact catagcgcgt
//
